Addgene plasmid #193595: pXPR_003 sgNFkBIA guide 1
Purpose: NFkBIA knockout
Depositing lab: William Hahn. Depositing organization: Dana-Farber Cancer Institute. Publication: Systematic interrogation of tumor cell resistance to CAR T cell therapy in pancreatic cancer. Hagel KR, Arafeh R, Gang S, Arnoff TE, Larson RC, Doench JG, Mathewson ND, Wucherpfennig KW, Maus MV, Hahn WC. Cancer Res. 2022 Dec 22:CAN-22-2245. doi: 10.1158/0008-5472.CAN-22-2245. PubMed 36548402.
Backbone
  Vector backbone: pXPR_003
  Vector type: Lentiviral
  Selectable markers: Puromycin
Growth in bacteria
  Bacterial resistance: Ampicillin, 100 μg/mL
  Growth temperature: 30°C
  Growth strain: NEB Stable
  Copy number: High Copy
Gene/Insert
  Gene/Insert name: sgNFkBIA guide 1
  gRNA/shRNA sequence: GATCCGCCTCGAGCCGCAGG
  Species: H. sapiens (human)
  Entrez Gene: NFKBIA (a.k.a. EDAID2, IKBA, MAD-3, NFKBI)
  Cloning method: Restriction Enzyme; 5′ cloning site Unknown (unknown if destroyed); 3′ cloning site Unknown (unknown if destroyed)
Terms and licenses: Academic/Nonprofit Terms; Industry Terms: Not Available to Industry
How to cite: pXPR_003 sgNFkBIA guide 1 was a gift from William Hahn (Addgene plasmid # 193595 ; http://n2t.net/addgene:193595 ; RRID:Addgene_193595)
