[The description below was written by a language model from this plasmid's Addgene catalogue record and pLannotate feature annotations shown in this document.]
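Description:
pXPR_003 sgNFkBIA guide 1 is a lentiviral single-guide RNA expression plasmid built on the pXPR_003 backbone and intended to knock out human NFKBIA, the gene encoding the NF-κB inhibitor IκBα. In bacteria it is maintained through a high-copy ColE1/pUC-type origin and selected with ampicillin via the β-lactamase gene. An f1 origin and remnants of a lac/lacZα cloning region with T3 and T7 promoters are also present in the backbone.

The viral portion has a third-generation, self-inactivating layout. An RSV promoter fused to a truncated HIV-1 5' LTR drives production of the genomic RNA in packaging cells. It is followed by the Ψ packaging signal with an adjoining gag fragment, the Rev response element for Rev-dependent nuclear export, a cPPT/CTS element, and a ΔU3 3' LTR that disables LTR promoter activity after integration. An SV40 polyadenylation signal and SV40 origin lie downstream of the 3' LTR.

Two expression units sit between the LTRs. A human U6 RNA polymerase III promoter transcribes the NFKBIA-targeting spacer joined to the Streptococcus pyogenes Cas9 guide scaffold. An EF-1α core promoter with its intron A drives puromycin N-acetyltransferase for selection of transduced mammalian cells, and a WPRE enhances transcript expression. No Cas9 coding sequence is annotated, so the nuclease must be supplied separately, for example by cells already expressing Cas9. The associated publication examines tumor cell resistance to CAR T cell therapy in pancreatic cancer, which suggests the guide was used to test NFKBIA loss in that setting. The cloning sites used to insert the guide are not recorded.
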