Features (pLannotate 1.2.2; 29 found; start..end, strand, type, name):
      3..158     +  CDS            env (fragment): ENV_HV1H2 - Experimental evidence at protein level: Swiss-Prot protein existence level 1. [Transmembrane protein gp41]: Acts as a class I viral fusion protein. Under the current model, the protein has at least 3 conformational states: pre-fusion native state, pre-hairpin intermediate state, and post-fusion hairpin state. During fusion of viral and target intracellular membranes, the coiled coil regions (heptad repeats) assume a trimer-of-hairpins structure, positioning the fusion peptide in close proximity to the C-terminal region of the ectodomain. The formation of this structure appears to d
    162..402     +  promoter       U6 promoter: RNA polymerase III promoter for human U6 snRNA
    432..507     +  misc_RNA       gRNA scaffold: guide RNA scaffold for the Streptococcus pyogenes CRISPR/Cas9 system
    563..680     +  misc_feature   cPPT/CTS: central polypurine tract and central termination sequence of HIV-1
    746..812     +  CDS            small t antigen (fragment): SV40 (simian virus 40) small t antigen
    838..1049    +  promoter       EF-1α core promoter: core promoter for human elongation factor EF-1α
   1050..1988    +  intron         EF-1α intron A: intron upstream of the start codon of human EF-1α
   2010..2609    +  CDS            PuroR (fragment): puromycin N-acetyltransferase; pac from Streptomyces; confers resistance to puromycin
   2625..3213    +  misc_feature   WPRE: woodchuck hepatitis virus posttranscriptional regulatory element
   3264..3283    +  misc_feature   cPPT/CTS (fragment): central polypurine tract and central termination sequence of HIV-1
   3285..3518    +  LTR            3' LTR (ΔU3): self-inactivating 3' long terminal repeat (LTR) from HIV-1
   3596..3717    +  polyA_signal   SV40 poly(A) signal: SV40 polyadenylation signal
   3757..3892    +  rep_origin     SV40 ori: SV40 origin of replication
   3913..3931    -  promoter       T7 promoter: promoter for bacteriophage T7 RNA polymerase
   3939..4094    +  CDS            lacZα (fragment): LacZα fragment of β-galactosidase; lacZ fragment
   4099..4527    +  rep_origin     f1 ori (sequence partly withheld): f1 bacteriophage origin of replication; arrow indicates direction of (+) strand synthesis
   4580..4684    +  promoter       AmpR promoter: bla
   4685..5545    +  CDS            AmpR: β-lactamase; bla; confers resistance to ampicillin, carbenicillin, and related antibiotics
   5716..6304    +  rep_origin     ori: high-copy-number ColE1/pMB1/pBR322/pUC origin of replication
   6487..6579    +  CDS            lacI (fragment): lac repressor; lacI; The lac repressor binds to the lac operator to inhibit transcription in E. coli. This inhibition can be relieved by adding lactose or isopropyl-β-D-thiogalactopyranoside (IPTG).
   6592..6613    +  protein_bind   CAP binding site: CAP binding activates transcription in the presence of cAMP. E. coli catabolite activator protein
   6628..6658    +  promoter       lac promoter: promoter for the E. coli lac operon
   6666..6682    +  protein_bind   lac operator: The lac repressor binds to the lac operator to inhibit transcription in E. coli. This inhibition can be relieved by adding lactose or isopropyl-β-D-thiogalactopyranoside (IPTG). lac repressor encoded by lacI
   6727..6745    +  promoter       T3 promoter: promoter for bacteriophage T3 RNA polymerase
   6773..6999    +  promoter       RSV promoter: Rous sarcoma virus enhancer/promoter
   7000..7180    +  LTR            5' LTR (truncated): truncated 5' long terminal repeat (LTR) from HIV-1
   7227..7352    +  misc_feature   HIV-1 Ψ: packaging signal of human immunodeficiency virus type 1
   7336..7699    +  CDS            HIV-1 gag (fragment): gag protein from human immunodeficiency virus 1; gag
   7845..8078    +  misc_feature   RRE: The Rev response element (RRE) of HIV-1 allows for Rev-dependent mRNA export from the nucleus to the cytoplasm.
>Addgene plasmid #193595 | pXPR_003 sgNFkBIA guide 1 | addgene full sequence | sequence record 380098 | Addgene NGS Result
TAACAAATTGGCTGTGGTATATAAAATTATTCATAATGATAGTAGGAGGCTTGGTAGGTTTAAGAATAGT
TTTTGCTGTACTTTCTATAGTGAATAGAGTTAGGCAGGGATATTCACCATTATCGTTTCAGACCCACCTC
CCAACCCCGAGGGGACCCAGAGAGGGCCTATTTCCCATGATTCCTTCATATTTGCATATACGATACAAGG
CTGTTAGAGAGATAATTAGAATTAATTTGACTGTAAACACAAAGATATTAGTACAAAATACGTGACGTAG
AAAGTAATAATTTCTTGGGTAGTTTGCAGTTTTAAAATTATGTTTTAAAATGGACTATCATATGCTTACC
GTAACTTGAAAGTATTTCGATTTCTTGGCTTTATATATCTTGTGGAAAGGACGAAACACCGGATCCGCCT
CGAGCCGCAGGGTTTTAGAGCTAGAAATAGCAAGTTAAAATAAGGCTAGTCCGTTATCAACTTGAAAAAG
TGGCACCGAGTCGGTGCTTTTTTAAGCTTGGCGTAACTAGATCTTGAGACAAATGGCAGTATTCATCCAC
AATTTTAAAAGAAAAGGGGGGATTGGGGGGTACAGTGCAGGGGAAAGAATAGTAGACATAATAGCAACAG
ACATACAAACTAAAGAATTACAAAAACAAATTACAAAAATTCAAAATTTTCGGGTTTATTACAGGGACAG
CAGAGATCCACTTTGGCGCCGGCTCGAGGGGGCCCGGGTGCAAAGATGGATAAAGTTTTAAACAGAGAGG
AATCTTTGCAGCTAATGGACCTTCTAGGTCTTGAAAGGAGTGGGAATTGGCTCCGGTGCCCGTCAGTGGG
CAGAGCGCACATCGCCCACAGTCCCCGAGAAGTTGGGGGGAGGGGTCGGCAATTGATCCGGTGCCTAGAG
AAGGTGGCGCGGGGTAAACTGGGAAAGTGATGTCGTGTACTGGCTCCGCCTTTTTCCCGAGGGTGGGGGA
GAACCGTATATAAGTGCAGTAGTCGCCGTGAACGTTCTTTTTCGCAACGGGTTTGCCGCCAGAACACAGG
TAAGTGCCGTGTGTGGTTCCCGCGGGCCTGGCCTCTTTACGGGTTATGGCCCTTGCGTGCCTTGAATTAC
TTCCACCTGGCTGCAGTACGTGATTCTTGATCCCGAGCTTCGGGTTGGAAGTGGGTGGGAGAGTTCGAGG
CCTTGCGCTTAAGGAGCCCCTTCGCCTCGTGCTTGAGTTGAGGCCTGGCCTGGGCGCTGGGGCCGCCGCG
TGCGAATCTGGTGGCACCTTCGCGCCTGTCTCGCTGCTTTCGATAAGTCTCTAGCCATTTAAAATTTTTG
ATGACCTGCTGCGACGCTTTTTTTCTGGCAAGATAGTCTTGTAAATGCGGGCCAAGATCTGCACACTGGT
ATTTCGGTTTTTGGGGCCGCGGGCGGCGACGGGGCCCGTGCGTCCCAGCGCACATGTTCGGCGAGGCGGG
GCCTGCGAGCGCGGCCACCGAGAATCGGACGGGGGTAGTCTCAAGCTGGCCGGCCTGCTCTGGTGCCTGG
CCTCGCGCCGCCGTGTATCGCCCCGCCCTGGGCGGCAAGGCTGGCCCGGTCGGCACCAGTTGCGTGAGCG
GAAAGATGGCCGCTTCCCGGCCCTGCTGCAGGGAGCTCAAAATGGAGGACGCGGCGCTCGGGAGAGCGGG
CGGGTGAGTCACCCACACAAAGGAAAAGGGCCTTTCCGTCCTCAGCCGTCGCTTCATGTGACTCCACGGA
GTACCGGGCGCCGTCCAGGCACCTCGATTAGTTCTCGAGCTTTTGGAGTACGTCGTCTTTAGGTTGGGGG
GAGGGGTTTTATGCGATGGAGTTTCCCCACACTGAGTGGGTGGAGACTGAAGTTAGGCCAGCTTGGCACT
TGATGTAATTCTCCTTGGAATTTGCCCTTTTTGAGTTTGGATCTTGGTTCATTCTCAAGCCTCAGACAGT
GGTTCAAAGTTTTTTTCTTCCATTTCAGGTGTCGTGACGTACGGCCACCATGACCGAGTACAAGCCCACG
GTGCGCCTCGCCACCCGCGACGACGTCCCCAGGGCCGTACGCACCCTCGCCGCCGCGTTCGCCGACTACC
CCGCCACGCGCCACACCGTCGATCCGGACCGCCACATCGAGCGGGTCACCGAGCTGCAAGAACTCTTCCT
CACGCGCGTCGGGCTCGACATCGGCAAGGTGTGGGTCGCGGACGACGGCGCCGCCGTGGCGGTCTGGACC
ACGCCGGAGAGCGTCGAAGCGGGGGCGGTGTTCGCCGAGATCGGCCCGCGCATGGCCGAGTTGAGCGGTT
CCCGGCTGGCCGCGCAGCAACAGATGGAAGGCCTCCTGGCGCCGCACCGGCCCAAGGAGCCCGCGTGGTT
CCTGGCCACCGTCGGAGTCTCGCCCGACCACCAGGGCAAGGGTCTGGGCAGCGCCGTCGTGCTCCCCGGA
GTGGAGGCGGCCGAGCGCGCCGGGGTGCCCGCCTTCCTGGAGACCTCCGCGCCCCGCAACCTCCCCTTCT
ACGAGCGGCTCGGCTTCACCGTCACCGCCGACGTCGAGGTGCCCGAAGGACCGCGCACCTGGTGCATGAC
CCGCAAGCCCGGTGCCTGAACGCGTTAAGTCGACAATCAACCTCTGGATTACAAAATTTGTGAAAGATTG
ACTGGTATTCTTAACTATGTTGCTCCTTTTACGCTATGTGGATACGCTGCTTTAATGCCTTTGTATCATG
CTATTGCTTCCCGTATGGCTTTCATTTTCTCCTCCTTGTATAAATCCTGGTTGCTGTCTCTTTATGAGGA
GTTGTGGCCCGTTGTCAGGCAACGTGGCGTGGTGTGCACTGTGTTTGCTGACGCAACCCCCACTGGTTGG
GGCATTGCCACCACCTGTCAGCTCCTTTCCGGGACTTTCGCTTTCCCCCTCCCTATTGCCACGGCGGAAC
TCATCGCCGCCTGCCTTGCCCGCTGCTGGACAGGGGCTCGGCTGTTGGGCACTGACAATTCCGTGGTGTT
GTCGGGGAAATCATCGTCCTTTCCTTGGCTGCTCGCCTGTGTTGCCACCTGGATTCTGCGCGGGACGTCC
TTCTGCTACGTCCCTTCGGCCCTCAATCCAGCGGACCTTCCTTCCCGCGGCCTGCTGCCGGCTCTGCGGC
CTCTTCCGCGTCTTCGCCTTCGCCCTCAGACGAGTCGGATCTCCCTTTGGGCCGCCTCCCCGCGTCGACT
TTAAGACCAATGACTTACAAGGCAGCTGTAGATCTTAGCCACTTTTTAAAAGAAAAGGGGGGACTGGAAG
GGCTAATTCACTCCCAACGAAGACAAGATCTGCTTTTTGCTTGTACTGGGTCTCTCTGGTTAGACCAGAT
CTGAGCCTGGGAGCTCTCTGGCTAACTAGGGAACCCACTGCTTAAGCCTCAATAAAGCTTGCCTTGAGTG
CTTCAAGTAGTGTGTGCCCGTCTGTTGTGTGACTCTGGTAACTAGAGATCCCTCAGACCCTTTTAGTCAG
TGTGGAAAATCTCTAGCAGTACGTATAGTAGTTCATGTCATCTTATTATTCAGTATTTATAACTTGCAAA
GAAATGAATATCAGAGAGTGAGAGGAACTTGTTTATTGCAGCTTATAATGGTTACAAATAAAGCAATAGC
ATCACAAATTTCACAAATAAAGCATTTTTTTCACTGCATTCTAGTTGTGGTTTGTCCAAACTCATCAATG
TATCTTATCATGTCTGGCTCTAGCTATCCCGCCCCTAACTCCGCCCATCCCGCCCCTAACTCCGCCCAGT
TCCGCCCATTCTCCGCCCCATGGCTGACTAATTTTTTTTATTTATGCAGAGGCCGAGGCCGCCTCGGCCT
CTGAGCTATTCCAGAAGTAGTGAGGAGGCTTTTTTGGAGGCCTAGGGACGTACCCAATTCGCCCTATAGT
GAGTCGTATTACGCGCGCTCACTGGCCGTCGTTTTACAACGTCGTGACTGGGAAAACCCTGGCGTTACCC
AACTTAATCGCCTTGCAGCACATCCCCCTTTCGCCAGCTGGCGTAATAGCGAAGAGGCCCGCACCGATCG
CCCTTCCCAACAGTTGCGCAGCCTGAATGGCGAATGGG
[124 nt withheld, positions 4099-4222]
C
[91 nt withheld, positions 4224-4314]
A
[49 nt withheld, positions 4316-4364]
CCTTTGACGTTGGAGTCCACGTTCTTT
[37 nt withheld, positions 4392-4428]
ACCCTATCTCGGTCTATTCTTTTGATTTATAAGGGATTTTGCCGATTTCGGCCTATTGGTTAAAAAATGA
GCTGATTTAACAAAAATTTAACGCGAATTTTAACAAAATATTAACGCTTACAATTTAGGTGGCACTTTTC
GGGGAAATGTGCGCGGAACCCCTATTTGTTTATTTTTCTAAATACATTCAAATATGTATCCGCTCATGAG
ACAATAACCCTGATAAATGCTTCAATAATATTGAAAAAGGAAGAGTATGAGTATTCAACATTTCCGTGTC
GCCCTTATTCCCTTTTTTGCGGCATTTTGCCTTCCTGTTTTTGCTCACCCAGAAACGCTGGTGAAAGTAA
AAGATGCTGAAGATCAGTTGGGTGCACGAGTGGGTTACATCGAACTGGATCTCAACAGCGGTAAGATCCT
TGAGAGTTTTCGCCCCGAAGAACGTTTTCCAATGATGAGCACTTTTAAAGTTCTGCTATGTGGCGCGGTA
TTATCCCGTATTGACGCCGGGCAAGAGCAACTCGGTCGCCGCATACACTATTCTCAGAATGACTTGGTTG
AGTACTCACCAGTCACAGAAAAGCATCTTACGGATGGCATGACAGTAAGAGAATTATGCAGTGCTGCCAT
AACCATGAGTGATAACACTGCGGCCAACTTACTTCTGACAACGATCGGAGGACCGAAGGAGCTAACCGCT
TTTTTGCACAACATGGGGGATCATGTAACTCGCCTTGATCGTTGGGAACCGGAGCTGAATGAAGCCATAC
CAAACGACGAGCGTGACACCACGATGCCTGTAGCAATGGCAACAACGTTGCGCAAACTATTAACTGGCGA
ACTACTTACTCTAGCTTCCCGGCAACAATTAATAGACTGGATGGAGGCGGATAAAGTTGCAGGACCACTT
CTGCGCTCGGCCCTTCCGGCTGGCTGGTTTATTGCTGATAAATCTGGAGCCGGTGAGCGTGGGTCTCGCG
GTATCATTGCAGCACTGGGGCCAGATGGTAAGCCCTCCCGTATCGTAGTTATCTACACGACGGGGAGTCA
GGCAACTATGGATGAACGAAATAGACAGATCGCTGAGATAGGTGCCTCACTGATTAAGCATTGGTAACTG
TCAGACCAAGTTTACTCATATATACTTTAGATTGATTTAAAACTTCATTTTTAATTTAAAAGGATCTAGG
TGAAGATCCTTTTTGATAATCTCATGACCAAAATCCCTTAACGTGAGTTTTCGTTCCACTGAGCGTCAGA
CCCCGTAGAAAAGATCAAAGGATCTTCTTGAGATCCTTTTTTTCTGCGCGTAATCTGCTGCTTGCAAACA
AAAAAACCACCGCTACCAGCGGTGGTTTGTTTGCCGGATCAAGAGCTACCAACTCTTTTTCCGAAGGTAA
CTGGCTTCAGCAGAGCGCAGATACCAAATACTGTTCTTCTAGTGTAGCCGTAGTTAGGCCACCACTTCAA
GAACTCTGTAGCACCGCCTACATACCTCGCTCTGCTAATCCTGTTACCAGTGGCTGCTGCCAGTGGCGAT
AAGTCGTGTCTTACCGGGTTGGACTCAAGACGATAGTTACCGGATAAGGCGCAGCGGTCGGGCTGAACGG
GGGGTTCGTGCACACAGCCCAGCTTGGAGCGAACGACCTACACCGAACTGAGATACCTACAGCGTGAGCT
ATGAGAAAGCGCCACGCTTCCCGAAGGGAGAAAGGCGGACAGGTATCCGGTAAGCGGCAGGGTCGGAACA
GGAGAGCGCACGAGGGAGCTTCCAGGGGGAAACGCCTGGTATCTTTATAGTCCTGTCGGGTTTCGCCACC
TCTGACTTGAGCGTCGATTTTTGTGATGCTCGTCAGGGGGGCGGAGCCTATGGAAAAACGCCAGCAACGC
GGCCTTTTTACGGTTCCTGGCCTTTTGCTGGCCTTTTGCTCACATGTTCTTTCCTGCGTTATCCCCTGAT
TCTGTGGATAACCGTATTACCGCCTTTGAGTGAGCTGATACCGCTCGCCGCAGCCGAACGACCGAGCGCA
GCGAGTCAGTGAGCGAGGAAGCGGAAGAGCGCCCAATACGCAAACCGCCTCTCCCCGCGCGTTGGCCGAT
TCATTAATGCAGCTGGCACGACAGGTTTCCCGACTGGAAAGCGGGCAGTGAGCGCAACGCAATTAATGTG
AGTTAGCTCACTCATTAGGCACCCCAGGCTTTACACTTTATGCTTCCGGCTCGTATGTTGTGTGGAATTG
TGAGCGGATAACAATTTCACACAGGAAACAGCTATGACCATGATTACGCCAAGCGCGCAATTAACCCTCA
CTAAAGGGAACAAAAGCTGGAGCTGCAAGCTTAATGTAGTCTTATGCAATACTCTTGTAGTCTTGCAACA
TGGTAACGATGAGTTAGCAACATGCCTTACAAGGAGAGAAAAAGCACCGTGCATGCCGATTGGTGGAAGT
AAGGTGGTACGATCGTGCCTTATTAGGAAGGCAACAGACGGGTCTGACATGGATTGGACGAACCACTGAA
TTGCCGCATTGCAGAGATATTGTATTTAAGTGCCTAGCTCGATACATAAACGGGTCTCTCTGGTTAGACC
AGATCTGAGCCTGGGAGCTCTCTGGCTAACTAGGGAACCCACTGCTTAAGCCTCAATAAAGCTTGCCTTG
AGTGCTTCAAGTAGTGTGTGCCCGTCTGTTGTGTGACTCTGGTAACTAGAGATCCCTCAGACCCTTTTAG
TCAGTGTGGAAAATCTCTAGCAGTGGCGCCCGAACAGGGACTTGAAAGCGAAAGGGAAACCAGAGGAGCT
CTCTCGACGCAGGACTCGGCTTGCTGAAGCGCGCACGGCAAGAGGCGAGGGGCGGCGACTGGTGAGTACG
CCAAAAATTTTGACTAGCGGAGGCTAGAAGGAGAGAGATGGGTGCGAGAGCGTCAGTATTAAGCGGGGGA
GAATTAGATCGCGATGGGAAAAAATTCGGTTAAGGCCAGGGGGAAAGAAAAAATATAAATTAAAACATAT
AGTATGGGCAAGCAGGGAGCTAGAACGATTCGCAGTTAATCCTGGCCTGTTAGAAACATCAGAAGGCTGT
AGACAAATACTGGGACAGCTACAACCATCCCTTCAGACAGGATCAGAAGAACTTAGATCATTATATAATA
CAGTAGCAACCCTCTATTGTGTGCATCAAAGGATAGAGATAAAAGACACCAAGGAAGCTTTAGACAAGAT
AGAGGAAGAGCAAAACAAAAGTAAGACCACCGCACAGCAAGCGGCCGCTGATCTTCAGACCTGGAGGAGG
AGATATGAGGGACAATTGGAGAAGTGAATTATATAAATATAAAGTAGTAAAAATTGAACCATTAGGAGTA
GCACCCACCAAGGCAAAGAGAAGAGTGGTGCAGAGAGAAAAAAGAGCAGTGGGAATAGGAGCTTTGTTCC
TTGGGTTCTTGGGAGCAGCAGGAAGCACTATGGGCGCAGCGTCAATGACGCTGACGGTACAGGCCAGACA
ATTATTGTCTGGTATAGTGCAGCAGCAGAACAATTTGCTGAGGGCTATTGAGGCGCAACAGCATCTGTTG
CAACTCACAGTCTGGGGCATCAAGCAGCTCCAGGCAAGAATCCTGGCTGTGGAAAGATACCTAAAGGATC
AACAGCTCCTGGGGATTTGGGGTTGCTCTGGAAAACTCATTTGCACCACTGCTGTGCCTTGGAATGCTAG
TTGGAGTAATAAATCTCTGGAACAGATTTGGAATCACACGACCTGGATGGAGTGGGACAGAGAAATTAAC
AATTACACAAGCTTAATACACTCCTTAATTGAAGAATCGCAAAACCAGCAAGAAAAGAATGAACAAGAAT
TATTGGAATTAGATAAATGGGCAAGTTTGTGGAATTGGTTTAACA
